Addgene plasmid #192517: TL024_lenti_hSyn:HaloTag-GluA1
Purpose: Expression of AMPA GluA1 with N terminal HaloTag fusion
Depositing lab: Adam Cohen. Depositing organization: Harvard University. Publication: Mapping memories: pulse-chase labeling reveals AMPA receptor dynamics during memory formation. Kim D, Park P, Li X, Wong Campos JD, Tian H, Moult EM, Grimm JB, Lavis L, Cohen AE. bioRxiv. 2023 May 29:2023.05.26.541296. doi: 10.1101/2023.05.26.541296. Preprint. PubMed 37292614.
Backbone
  Vector backbone: FSYN
  Backbone size w/o insert (bp): 8500
  Total vector size (bp): 12216
  Vector type: Mammalian Expression, Lentiviral
Growth in bacteria
  Bacterial resistance: Ampicillin, 100 μg/mL
  Growth temperature: 30°C
  Growth strain: NEB Stable
  Copy number: Unknown
Gene/Insert
  Gene/Insert name: HaloTag-GluA1
  Species: M. musculus (mouse)
  Insert size (bp): 3702
  Promoter: hSyn
  Tag / fusion protein: HaloTag (N terminal on insert)
  Cloning method: Gibson Cloning
  Sequencing primers: 5′ hSyn-F: CAGCCGGACCGCACCACGCG; 3′ WPRE-R: CATAGCGTAAAAGGAGCAACA
Terms and licenses: Academic/Nonprofit Terms; Industry Terms: Not Available to Industry
How to cite: TL024_lenti_hSyn:HaloTag-GluA1 was a gift from Adam Cohen (Addgene plasmid # 192517 ; http://n2t.net/addgene:192517 ; RRID:Addgene_192517)
