[The description below was written by a language model from this plasmid's Addgene catalogue record and pLannotate feature annotations shown in this document.]
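Description:
TL024_lenti_hSyn:HaloTag-GluA1 is a 12.2 kb HIV-1-based lentiviral transfer plasmid built on the FSYN backbone for neuron-specific expression of the AMPA receptor subunit GluA1 carrying an N-terminal HaloTag. In bacteria it replicates from a high-copy ColE1/pUC-type origin and is selected with ampicillin through the β-lactamase gene; an f1 origin is also present. Outside the viral region, a separate SV40/EM7-driven BleoR cassette with an SV40 polyadenylation signal could confer Zeocin resistance in mammalian or bacterial cells.

The viral genome is transcribed in packaging cells from a CMV enhancer/promoter fused to a truncated 5' LTR, a chimeric arrangement typical of Tat-independent vectors. It is followed by the Ψ packaging signal with a partial gag sequence, the RRE for Rev-dependent nuclear export, and the cPPT/CTS element that aids nuclear import of the reverse-transcribed genome. The internal cassette uses the human synapsin I promoter to restrict expression to neurons. It drives a HaloTag coding sequence placed upstream of the Gria1 open reading frame; the catalogue lists the insert as mouse, while the automated annotation matched it to the rat protein. About 160 bp lie between the promoter and the annotated HaloTag; the record does not annotate this stretch. A WPRE downstream enhances transcript stability and expression, and the unit ends with a truncated 3' LTR and a bGH polyadenylation signal.

HaloTag is a modified dehalogenase that covalently binds chloroalkane ligands, so tagged receptors can be labelled with fluorescent dyes. The associated publication used pulse-chase labelling to follow AMPA receptor dynamics during memory formation.
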