Features (pLannotate 1.2.2; 31 found; start..end, strand, type, name):
    212..541     +  promoter       SV40 promoter: SV40 enhancer and early promoter
    589..636     +  promoter       EM7 promoter: synthetic bacterial promoter&nbsp
    655..1029    +  CDS            BleoR: antibiotic-binding protein; Sh ble from Streptoalloteichus hindustanus; confers resistance to bleomycin, phleomycin, and Zeocin™
   1039..1164    +  CDS            ble (fragment): BLE_KLEPN - Experimental evidence at protein level: Swiss-Prot protein existence level 1. Binding protein with a strong affinity to the bleomycin family of antibiotics. Binds to CL990; an antimitotic-antibiotic compound. From Klebsiella pneumoniae.
   1159..1280    +  polyA_signal   SV40 poly(A) signal: SV40 polyadenylation signal
   1351..1373    -  protein_bind   lac operator (fragment): The lac repressor binds to the lac operator to inhibit transcription in E. coli. This inhibition can be relieved by adding lactose or isopropyl-β-D-thiogalactopyranoside (IPTG). lac repressor encoded by lacI
   1377..1407    -  promoter       lac promoter: promoter for the E. coli lac operon
   1422..1443    -  protein_bind   CAP binding site: CAP binding activates transcription in the presence of cAMP. E. coli catabolite activator protein
   1456..1548    -  CDS            lacI (fragment): lac repressor; lacI; The lac repressor binds to the lac operator to inhibit transcription in E. coli. This inhibition can be relieved by adding lactose or isopropyl-β-D-thiogalactopyranoside (IPTG).
   1731..2319    -  rep_origin     ori: high-copy-number ColE1/pMB1/pBR322/pUC origin of replication
   2490..3350    -  CDS            AmpR: β-lactamase; bla; confers resistance to ampicillin, carbenicillin, and related antibiotics
   3351..3455    -  promoter       AmpR promoter: bla
   3514..3566    -  misc_feature   bom (fragment): basis of mobility region from pBR322
   3721..4100    +  enhancer       CMV enhancer: human cytomegalovirus immediate early enhancer
   4101..4300    +  promoter       CMV promoter: human cytomegalovirus (CMV) immediate early promoter
   4318..4498    +  LTR            5' LTR (truncated): truncated 5' long terminal repeat (LTR) from HIV-1
   4545..4670    +  misc_feature   HIV-1 Ψ: packaging signal of human immunodeficiency virus type 1
   4654..5017    +  CDS            HIV-1 gag (fragment): gag protein from human immunodeficiency virus 1; gag
   5163..5396    +  misc_feature   RRE: The Rev response element (RRE) of HIV-1 allows for Rev-dependent mRNA export from the nucleus to the cytoplasm.
   5773..5873    +  CDS            Rev (fragment): human immunodeficiency virus 1 (HIV-1) Rev protein; rev; enhances nuclear export of unspliced and incompletely spliced viral mRNAs
   5923..6040    +  misc_feature   cPPT/CTS: central polypurine tract and central termination sequence of HIV-1
   6115..6562    +  promoter       hSyn promoter: human synapsin I promoter; confers neuron-specific expression (Kügler et al., 2003)
   6723..7604    +  CDS            HaloTag®: modified bacterial dehalogenase that forms covalent bonds with chloroalkane derivatives
   7659..10319   +  CDS            Gria1: GRIA1_RAT - Also known as Glur1. Experimental evidence at protein level: Swiss-Prot protein existence level 1. Ionotropic glutamate receptor. L-glutamate acts as an excitatory neurotransmitter at many synapses in the central nervous system. Binding of the excitatory neurotransmitter L-glutamate induces a conformation change, leading to the opening of the cation channel, and thereby converts the chemical signal to an electrical impulse. The receptor then desensitizes rapidly and enters a transient inactive state, characterized by the presence of bound agonist. In the presence of CACNG4 or CACNG
  10367..10391   +  misc_feature   MCS (fragment): pBluescript multiple cloning site
  10391..10979   +  misc_feature   WPRE: woodchuck hepatitis virus posttranscriptional regulatory element
  10916..11497   +  CDS            nef (fragment): NEF_HV1H2 - Experimental evidence at protein level: Swiss-Prot protein existence level 1. Extracellular Nef protein targets CD4(+) T-lymphocytes for apoptosis by interacting with CXCR4 surface receptors. From Human immunodeficiency virus type 1 group M subtype B (isolate HXB2) (HIV-1).
  11504..11684   +  LTR            5' LTR (truncated): truncated 5' long terminal repeat (LTR) from HIV-1
  11716..11940   +  polyA_signal   bGH poly(A) signal: bovine growth hormone polyadenylation signal
  11944..11965   +  promoter       SV40 promoter (fragment): SV40 enhancer and early promoter
  11986..198     +  rep_origin     f1 ori (across the origin) (sequence partly withheld): f1 bacteriophage origin of replication; arrow indicates direction of (+) strand synthesis
>Addgene plasmid #192517 | TL024_lenti_hSyn:HaloTag-GluA1 | addgene full sequence | sequence record 378599 | Addgene NGS Result
[35 nt withheld, positions 1-35]
CCTTTGACGTTGGAGTCCACGTTCTTT
[37 nt withheld, positions 63-99]
ACCCTATCTCGGTCTATTCTTTTGATTTATAAGGGATTTTGCCGATTTCGGCCTATTGGTTAAAAAATGA
GCTGATTTAACAAAAATTTAACGCGAATTAATTCTGTGGAATGTGTGTCAGTTAGGGTGTGGAAAGTCCC
CAGGCTCCCCAGCAGGCAGAAGTATGCAAAGCATGCATCTCAATTAGTCAGCAACCAGGTGTGGAAAGTC
CCCAGGCTCCCCAGCAGGCAGAAGTATGCAAAGCATGCATCTCAATTAGTCAGCAACCATAGTCCCGCCC
CTAACTCCGCCCATCCCGCCCCTAACTCCGCCCAGTTCCGCCCATTCTCCGCCCCATGGCTGACTAATTT
TTTTTATTTATGCAGAGGCCGAGGCCGCCTCTGCCTCTGAGCTATTCCAGAAGTAGTGAGGAGGCTTTTT
TGGAGGCCTAGGCTTTTGCAAAAAGCTCCCGGGAGCTTGTATATCCATTTTCGGATCTGATCAGCACGTG
TTGACAATTAATCATCGGCATAGTATATCGGCATAGTATAATACGACAAGGTGAGGAACTAAACCATGGC
CAAGTTGACCAGTGCCGTTCCGGTGCTCACCGCGCGCGACGTCGCCGGAGCGGTCGAGTTCTGGACCGAC
CGGCTCGGGTTCTCCCGGGACTTCGTGGAGGACGACTTCGCCGGTGTGGTCCGGGACGACGTGACCCTGT
TCATCAGCGCGGTCCAGGACCAGGTGGTGCCGGACAACACCCTGGCCTGGGTGTGGGTGCGCGGCCTGGA
CGAGCTGTACGCCGAGTGGTCGGAGGTCGTGTCCACGAACTTCCGGGACGCCTCCGGGCCGGCCATGACC
GAGATCGGCGAGCAGCCGTGGGGGCGGGAGTTCGCCCTGCGCGACCCGGCCGGCAACTGCGTGCACTTCG
TGGCCGAGGAGCAGGACTGACACGTGCTACGAGATTTCGATTCCACCGCCGCCTTCTATGAAAGGTTGGG
CTTCGGAATCGTTTTCCGGGACGCCGGCTGGATGATCCTCCAGCGCGGGGATCTCATGCTGGAGTTCTTC
GCCCACCCCAACTTGTTTATTGCAGCTTATAATGGTTACAAATAAAGCAATAGCATCACAAATTTCACAA
ATAAAGCATTTTTTTCACTGCATTCTAGTTGTGGTTTGTCCAAACTCATCAATGTATCTTATCATGTCTG
TATACCGTCGACCTCTAGCTAGAGCTTGGCGTAATCATGGTCATAGCTGTTTCCTGTGTGAAATTGTTAT
CCGCTCACAATTCCACACAACATACGAGCCGGAAGCATAAAGTGTAAAGCCTGGGGTGCCTAATGAGTGA
GCTAACTCACATTAATTGCGTTGCGCTCACTGCCCGCTTTCCAGTCGGGAAACCTGTCGTGCCAGCTGCA
TTAATGAATCGGCCAACGCGCGGGGAGAGGCGGTTTGCGTATTGGGCGCTCTTCCGCTTCCTCGCTCACT
GACTCGCTGCGCTCGGTCGTTCGGCTGCGGCGAGCGGTATCAGCTCACTCAAAGGCGGTAATACGGTTAT
CCACAGAATCAGGGGATAACGCAGGAAAGAACATGTGAGCAAAAGGCCAGCAAAAGGCCAGGAACCGTAA
AAAGGCCGCGTTGCTGGCGTTTTTCCATAGGCTCCGCCCCCCTGACGAGCATCACAAAAATCGACGCTCA
AGTCAGAGGTGGCGAAACCCGACAGGACTATAAAGATACCAGGCGTTTCCCCCTGGAAGCTCCCTCGTGC
GCTCTCCTGTTCCGACCCTGCCGCTTACCGGATACCTGTCCGCCTTTCTCCCTTCGGGAAGCGTGGCGCT
TTCTCATAGCTCACGCTGTAGGTATCTCAGTTCGGTGTAGGTCGTTCGCTCCAAGCTGGGCTGTGTGCAC
GAACCCCCCGTTCAGCCCGACCGCTGCGCCTTATCCGGTAACTATCGTCTTGAGTCCAACCCGGTAAGAC
ACGACTTATCGCCACTGGCAGCAGCCACTGGTAACAGGATTAGCAGAGCGAGGTATGTAGGCGGTGCTAC
AGAGTTCTTGAAGTGGTGGCCTAACTACGGCTACACTAGAAGAACAGTATTTGGTATCTGCGCTCTGCTG
AAGCCAGTTACCTTCGGAAAAAGAGTTGGTAGCTCTTGATCCGGCAAACAAACCACCGCTGGTAGCGGTG
GTTTTTTTGTTTGCAAGCAGCAGATTACGCGCAGAAAAAAAGGATCTCAAGAAGATCCTTTGATCTTTTC
TACGGGGTCTGACGCTCAGTGGAACGAAAACTCACGTTAAGGGATTTTGGTCATGAGATTATCAAAAAGG
ATCTTCACCTAGATCCTTTTAAATTAAAAATGAAGTTTTAAATCAATCTAAAGTATATATGAGTAAACTT
GGTCTGACAGTTACCAATGCTTAATCAGTGAGGCACCTATCTCAGCGATCTGTCTATTTCGTTCATCCAT
AGTTGCCTGACTCCCCGTCGTGTAGATAACTACGATACGGGAGGGCTTACCATCTGGCCCCAGTGCTGCA
ATGATACCGCGAGACCCACGCTCACCGGCTCCAGATTTATCAGCAATAAACCAGCCAGCCGGAAGGGCCG
AGCGCAGAAGTGGTCCTGCAACTTTATCCGCCTCCATCCAGTCTATTAATTGTTGCCGGGAAGCTAGAGT
AAGTAGTTCGCCAGTTAATAGTTTGCGCAACGTTGTTGCCATTGCTACAGGCATCGTGGTGTCACGCTCG
TCGTTTGGTATGGCTTCATTCAGCTCCGGTTCCCAACGATCAAGGCGAGTTACATGATCCCCCATGTTGT
GCAAAAAAGCGGTTAGCTCCTTCGGTCCTCCGATCGTTGTCAGAAGTAAGTTGGCCGCAGTGTTATCACT
CATGGTTATGGCAGCACTGCATAATTCTCTTACTGTCATGCCATCCGTAAGATGCTTTTCTGTGACTGGT
GAGTACTCAACCAAGTCATTCTGAGAATAGTGTATGCGGCGACCGAGTTGCTCTTGCCCGGCGTCAATAC
GGGATAATACCGCGCCACATAGCAGAACTTTAAAAGTGCTCATCATTGGAAAACGTTCTTCGGGGCGAAA
ACTCTCAAGGATCTTACCGCTGTTGAGATCCAGTTCGATGTAACCCACTCGTGCACCCAACTGATCTTCA
GCATCTTTTACTTTCACCAGCGTTTCTGGGTGAGCAAAAACAGGAAGGCAAAATGCCGCAAAAAAGGGAA
TAAGGGCGACACGGAAATGTTGAATACTCATACTCTTCCTTTTTCAATATTATTGAAGCATTTATCAGGG
TTATTGTCTCATGAGCGGATACATATTTGAATGTATTTAGAAAAATAAACAAATAGGGGTTCCGCGCACA
TTTCCCCGAAAAGTGCCACCTGACGTCGACGGATCGGGAGATCTCCCGATCCCCTATGGTGCACTCTCAG
TACAATCTGCTCTGATGCCGCATAGTTAAGCCAGTATCTGCTCCCTGCTTGTGTGTTGGAGGTCGCTGAG
TAGTGCGCGAGCAAAATTTAAGCTACAACAAGGCAAGGCTTGACCGACAATTGCATGAAGAATCTGCTTA
GGGTTAGGCGTTTTGCGCTGCTTCGCGATGTACGGGCCAGATATACGCGTTGACATTGATTATTGACTAG
TTATTAATAGTAATCAATTACGGGGTCATTAGTTCATAGCCCATATATGGAGTTCCGCGTTACATAACTT
ACGGTAAATGGCCCGCCTGGCTGACCGCCCAACGACCCCCGCCCATTGACGTCAATAATGACGTATGTTC
CCATAGTAACGCCAATAGGGACTTTCCATTGACGTCAATGGGTGGAGTATTTACGGTAAACTGCCCACTT
GGCAGTACATCAAGTGTATCATATGCCAAGTACGCCCCCTATTGACGTCAATGACGGTAAATGGCCCGCC
TGGCATTATGCCCAGTACATGACCTTATGGGACTTTCCTACTTGGCAGTACATCTACGTATTAGTCATCG
CTATTACCATGGTGATGCGGTTTTGGCAGTACATCAATGGGCGTGGATAGCGGTTTGACTCACGGGGATT
TCCAAGTCTCCACCCCATTGACGTCAATGGGAGTTTGTTTTGGCACCAAAATCAACGGGACTTTCCAAAA
TGTCGTAACAACTCCGCCCCATTGACGCAAATGGGCGGTAGGCGTGTACGGTGGGAGGTCTATATAAGCA
GCGCGTTTTGCCTGTACTGGGTCTCTCTGGTTAGACCAGATCTGAGCCTGGGAGCTCTCTGGCTAACTAG
GGAACCCACTGCTTAAGCCTCAATAAAGCTTGCCTTGAGTGCTTCAAGTAGTGTGTGCCCGTCTGTTGTG
TGACTCTGGTAACTAGAGATCCCTCAGACCCTTTTAGTCAGTGTGGAAAATCTCTAGCAGTGGCGCCCGA
ACAGGGACTTGAAAGCGAAAGGGAAACCAGAGGAGCTCTCTCGACGCAGGACTCGGCTTGCTGAAGCGCG
CACGGCAAGAGGCGAGGGGCGGCGACTGGTGAGTACGCCAAAAATTTTGACTAGCGGAGGCTAGAAGGAG
AGAGATGGGTGCGAGAGCGTCAGTATTAAGCGGGGGAGAATTAGATCGCGATGGGAAAAAATTCGGTTAA
GGCCAGGGGGAAAGAAAAAATATAAATTAAAACATATAGTATGGGCAAGCAGGGAGCTAGAACGATTCGC
AGTTAATCCTGGCCTGTTAGAAACATCAGAAGGCTGTAGACAAATACTGGGACAGCTACAACCATCCCTT
CAGACAGGATCAGAAGAACTTAGATCATTATATAATACAGTAGCAACCCTCTATTGTGTGCATCAAAGGA
TAGAGATAAAAGACACCAAGGAAGCTTTAGACAAGATAGAGGAAGAGCAAAACAAAAGTAAGACCACCGC
ACAGCAAGCGGCCGCTGATCTTCAGACCTGGAGGAGGAGATATGAGGGACAATTGGAGAAGTGAATTATA
TAAATATAAAGTAGTAAAAATTGAACCATTAGGAGTAGCACCCACCAAGGCAAAGAGAAGAGTGGTGCAG
AGAGAAAAAAGAGCAGTGGGAATAGGAGCTTTGTTCCTTGGGTTCTTGGGAGCAGCAGGAAGCACTATGG
GCGCAGCGTCAATGACGCTGACGGTACAGGCCAGACAATTATTGTCTGGTATAGTGCAGCAGCAGAACAA
TTTGCTGAGGGCTATTGAGGCGCAACAGCATCTGTTGCAACTCACAGTCTGGGGCATCAAGCAGCTCCAG
GCAAGAATCCTGGCTGTGGAAAGATACCTAAAGGATCAACAGCTCCTGGGGATTTGGGGTTGCTCTGGAA
AACTCATTTGCACCACTGCTGTGCCTTGGAATGCTAGTTGGAGTAATAAATCTCTGGAACAGATTTGGAA
TCACACGACCTGGATGGAGTGGGACAGAGAAATTAACAATTACACAAGCTTAATACACTCCTTAATTGAA
GAATCGCAAAACCAGCAAGAAAAGAATGAACAAGAATTATTGGAATTAGATAAATGGGCAAGTTTGTGGA
ATTGGTTTAACATAACAAATTGGCTGTGGTATATAAAATTATTCATAATGATAGTAGGAGGCTTGGTAGG
TTTAAGAATAGTTTTTGCTGTACTTTCTATAGTGAATAGAGTTAGGCAGGGATATTCACCATTATCGTTT
CAGACCCACCTCCCAACCCCGAGGGGACCCGACAGGCCCGAAGGAATAGAAGAAGAAGGTGGAGAGAGAG
ACAGAGACAGATCCATTCGATTAGTGAACGGATCGGCACTGCGTGCGCCAATTCTGCAGACAAATGGCAG
TATTCATCCACAATTTTAAAAGAAAAGGGGGGATTGGGGGGTACAGTGCAGGGGAAAGAATAGTAGACAT
AATAGCAACAGACATACAAACTAAAGAATTACAAAAACAAATTACAAAAATTCAAAATTTTCGGGTTTAT
TACAGGGACAGCAGAGATCCAGTTTGGTTAATTAAGTGTCTAGACTGCAGAGGGCCCTGCGTATGAGTGC
AAGTGGGTTTTAGGACCAGGATGAGGCGGGGTGGGGGTGCCTACCTGACGACCGACCCCGACCCACTGGA
CAAGCACCCAACCCCCATTCCCCAAATTGCGCATCCCCTATCAGAGAGGGGGAGGGGAAACAGGATGCGG
CGAGGCGCGTGCGCACTGCCAGCTTCAGCACCGCGGACAGTGCCTTCGCCCCCGCCTGGCGGCGCGCGCC
ACCGCCGCCTCAGCACTGAAGGCGCGCTGACGTCACTCGCCGGTCCCCCGCAAACTCCCCTTCCCGGCCA
CCTTGGTCGCGTCCGCGCCGCCGCCGGCCCAGCCGGACCGCACCACGCGAGGCGCGAGATAGGGGGGCAC
GGGCGCGACCATCTGCGCTGCGGCGCCGGCGACTCAGCGCTGCCTCAGTCTGCGGTGGGCAGCGGAGGAG
TCGTGTCGTGCCTGAGAGCGCAGTCGAGAAGGATCCACAACTTCGTATATACCTTTCTATACGAAGTTGT
GGCGCGCCACCATGCCGTACATCTTTGCCTTTTTCTGCACCGGTTTTCTAGGTGCGGTTGTGGGTGCCAA
TGCGCGAGGTGGAGGCGGTGGGGGAGGGGGTGGAGGAACGCGTATCGGTACTGGCTTTCCATTCGACCCC
CATTATGTGGAAGTCCTGGGCGAGCGCATGCACTACGTCGATGTTGGTCCGCGCGATGGCACCCCTGTGC
TGTTCCTGCACGGTAACCCGACCTCCTCCTACGTGTGGCGCAACATCATCCCGCATGTTGCACCGACCCA
TCGCTGCATTGCTCCAGACCTGATCGGTATGGGCAAATCCGACAAACCAGACCTGGGTTATTTCTTCGAC
GACCACGTCCGCTTCATGGATGCCTTCATCGAAGCCCTGGGTCTGGAAGAGGTCGTCCTGGTCATTCACG
ACTGGGGCTCCGCTCTGGGTTTCCACTGGGCCAAGCGCAATCCAGAGCGCGTCAAAGGTATTGCATTTAT
GGAGTTCATCCGCCCTATCCCGACCTGGGACGAATGGCCAGAATTTGCCCGCGAGACCTTCCAGGCCTTC
CGCACCACCGACGTCGGCCGCAAGCTGATCATCGATCAGAACGTTTTTATCGAGGGTACGCTGCCGATGG
GTGTCGTCCGCCCGCTGACTGAAGTCGAGATGGACCATTACCGCGAGCCGTTCCTGAATCCTGTTGACCG
CGAGCCACTGTGGCGCTTCCCAAACGAGCTGCCAATCGCCGGTGAGCCAGCGAACATCGTCGCGCTGGTC
GAAGAATACATGGACTGGCTGCACCAGTCCCCTGTCCCGAAGCTGCTGTTCTGGGGCACCCCAGGCGTTC
TGATCCCACCGGCCGAAGCCGCTCGCCTGGCCAAAAGCCTGCCTAACTGCAAGGCTGTGGACATCGGCCC
GGGTCTGAATCTGCTGCAAGAAGACAACCCGGACCTGATCGGCAGCGAGATCGCGCGCTGGCTGTCGACG
CTCGAGATTTCCGGCGAGCCAACCACTACGCGTGGAGGTGGAGGGGGCGGAGGTGGCGGGGGTTCGCGCT
TCCCCAACAATATCCAGATAGGGGGGTTATTTCCAAACCAACAATCACAGGAACATGCGGCTTTTAGGTT
TGCTTTGTCACAACTCACGGAGCCCCCCAAGCTGCTTCCCCAGATCGATATTGTGAACATCAGCGACAGC
TTTGAGATGACTTACCGTTTCTGTTCCCAGTTCTCCAAAGGAGTCTATGCCATCTTTGGATTTTATGAAC
GAAGGACTGTCAACATGCTGACCTCCTTCTGTGGGGCCCTCCATGTGTGCTTCATTACTCCAAGTTTTCC
TGTTGACACATCCAATCAATTTGTCCTTCAGCTACGCCCGGAACTACAGGAAGCTCTCATTAGCATTATC
GACCATTACAAGTGGCAAACCTTTGTCTACATTTATGATGCTGACCGGGGCCTGTCAGTCCTGCAGAGAG
TCTTGGATACAGCCGCAGAGAAGAACTGGCAGGTAACGGCTGTCAACATTCTGACAACCACCGAGGAAGG
ATACCGGATGCTCTTTCAGGACCTGGAGAAGAAAAAGGAGAGGCTGGTGGTGGTTGACTGTGAATCAGAA
CGCCTCAACGCCATCCTGGGCCAGATCGTGAAGCTAGAAAAGAATGGCATCGGGTACCACTACATCCTCG
CCAATCTGGGCTTCATGGACATTGACTTAAATAAGTTCAAGGAGAGCGGAGCCAATGTGACAGGTTTCCA
GCTGGTGAACTACACAGACACGATCCCAGCCAGAATCATGCAGCAATGGAGGACAAGTGACTCCCGAGAC
CATACCAGGGTGGACTGGAAGAGGCCAAAGTACACTTCTGCTCTCACCTATGATGGTGTCAAGGTGATGG
CTGAGGCCTTCCAAAGCCTGCGGAGGCAGAGGATTGACATATCCCGCCGGGGGAATGCTGGGGACTGTCT
GGCTAACCCAGCTGTGCCCTGGGGTCAAGGGATCGACATCCAGAGAGCCCTGCAGCAGGTGCGCTTCGAA
GGTTTGACAGGAAATGTGCAGTTCAACGAGAAAGGGCGCCGGACCAATTACACCCTCCACGTGATCGAAA
TGAAACATGATGGAATCCGAAAGATTGGTTACTGGAATGAAGACGATAAATTTGTCCCCGCAGCCACCGA
CGCTCAGGCTGGAGGGGACAACTCAAGCGTCCAGAATAGGACCTACATCGTCACTACTATCCTCGAAGAT
CCTTACGTGATGCTTAAAAAGAATGCCAACCAGTTTGAGGGCAATGACCGCTATGAGGGCTACTGTGTGG
AGCTGGCTGCAGAGATCGCCAAGCACGTGGGCTACTCCTACCGACTTGAGATTGTCAGCGACGGCAAATA
TGGAGCCCGGGATCCCGACACAAAGGCTTGGAATGGCATGGTGGGAGAACTGGTCTATGGAAGAGCAGAC
GTGGCTGTGGCTCCCTTGACCATAACCTTGGTCCGGGAGGAAGTCATCGACTTCTCCAAGCCATTCATGA
GTTTGGGAATCTCCATTATGATTAAGAAGCCACAGAAGTCCAAGCCAGGTGTCTTCTCCTTTCTTGACCC
TTTGGCCTATGAGATCTGGATGTGTATAGTGTTTGCCTACATTGGAGTGAGCGTCGTCCTCTTCCTGGTC
AGCCGTTTCAGCCCCTACGAATGGCACAGCGAAGAGTTTGAAGAGGGACGAGACCAGACAACCAGTGACC
AGTCAAATGAGTTTGGCATATTCAACAGCCTGTGGTTCTCCCTGGGGGCCTTCATGCAGCAAGGATGTGA
CATTTCCCCCAGGTCCCTGTCCGGACGCATCGTCGGCGGCGTCTGGTGGTTCTTCACTTTGATCATCATC
TCCTCGTACACAGCCAACCTGGCTGCCTTCCTGACTGTGGAGAGGATGGTGTCTCCCATTGAGAGTGCAG
AGGACCTGGCAAAGCAGACGGAAATTGCTTATGGGACATTGGAAGCAGGCTCCACTAAGGAGTTCTTCAG
GAGATCTAAAATCGCTGTGTTTGAGAAGATGTGGACATACATGAAGTCTGCAGAACCATCCGTGTTTGTT
CGGACCACAGAGGAAGGCATGATCAGAGTGAGAAAATCTAAAGGCAAATACGCCTACCTCCTGGAGTCCA
CCATGAATGAGTATATTGAGCAACGAAAGCCCTGTGACACCATGAAAGTGGGAGGTAACTTGGATTCCAA
AGGCTATGGCATTGCGACACCCAAGGGGTCCGCCCTGAGAAATCCAGTAAACCTGGCAGTGTTAAAACTG
AACGAGCAGGGGCTTTTGGACAAATTGAAAAACAAATGGTGGTACGACAAGGGCGAGTGCGGCAGCGGGG
GAGGTGACTCCAAGGACAAGACCAGCGCTTTGAGCCTCAGCAATGTGGCAGGCGTGTTCTACATCCTGAT
TGGAGGGCTGGGACTGGCCATGCTGGTTGCCTTAATCGAGTTCTGCTACAAATCCCGTAGCGAGTCGAAG
CGGATGAAGGGTTTCTGTTTGATCCCACAGCAATCCATCAATGAAGCCATACGGACATCGACCCTCCCCC
GGAACAGTGGGGCAGGAGCCAGCGGAGGAGGCGGCAGTGGAGAGAATGGCCGGGTGGTCAGCCAGGACTT
CCCCAAGTCCATGCAATCCATTCCCTGCATGAGTCACAGTTCAGGGATGCCCTTGGGAGCCACAGGATTG
TAAGCTAGCTAAACAACTTCGTATATACCTTTCTATACGAAGTTGTCGAATTCGATATCAAGCTTATCGA
TAATCAACCTCTGGATTACAAAATTTGTGAAAGATTGACTGGTATTCTTAACTATGTTGCTCCTTTTACG
CTATGTGGATACGCTGCTTTAATGCCTTTGTATCATGCTATTGCTTCCCGTATGGCTTTCATTTTCTCCT
CCTTGTATAAATCCTGGTTGCTGTCTCTTTATGAGGAGTTGTGGCCCGTTGTCAGGCAACGTGGCGTGGT
GTGCACTGTGTTTGCTGACGCAACCCCCACTGGTTGGGGCATTGCCACCACCTGTCAGCTCCTTTCCGGG
ACTTTCGCTTTCCCCCTCCCTATTGCCACGGCGGAACTCATCGCCGCCTGCCTTGCCCGCTGCTGGACAG
GGGCTCGGCTGTTGGGCACTGACAATTCCGTGGTGTTGTCGGGGAAATCATCGTCCTTTCCTTGGCTGCT
CGCCTGTGTTGCCACCTGGATTCTGCGCGGGACGTCCTTCTGCTACGTCCCTTCGGCCCTCAATCCAGCG
GACCTTCCTTCCCGCGGCCTGCTGCCGGCTCTGCGGCCTCTTCCGCGTCTTCGCCTTCGCCCTCAGACGA
GTCGGATCTCCCTTTGGGCCGCCTCCCCGCATCGATACCGTCGACCTCGAGACCTAGAAAAACATGGAGC
AATCACAAGTAGCAATACAGCAGCTACCAATGCTGATTGTGCCTGGCTAGAAGCACAAGAGGAGGAGGAG
GTGGGTTTTCCAGTCACACCTCAGGTACCTTTAAGACCAATGACTTACAAGGCAGCTGTAGATCTTAGCC
ACTTTTTAAAAGAAAAGGGGGGACTGGAAGGGCTAATTCACTCCCAACGAAGACAAGATATCCTTGATCT
GTGGATCTACCACACACAAGGCTACTTCCCTGATTGGCAGAACTACACACCAGGGCCAGGGATCAGATAT
CCACTGACCTTTGGATGGTGCTACAAGCTAGTACCAGTTGAGCAAGAGAAGGTAGAAGAAGCCAATGAAG
GAGAGAACACCCGCTTGTTACACCCTGTGAGCCTGCATGGGATGGATGACCCGGAGAGAGAAGTATTAGA
GTGGAGGTTTGACAGCCGCCTAGCATTTCATCACATGGCCCGAGAGCTGCATCCGGACTGTACTGGGTCT
CTCTGGTTAGACCAGATCTGAGCCTGGGAGCTCTCTGGCTAACTAGGGAACCCACTGCTTAAGCCTCAAT
AAAGCTTGCCTTGAGTGCTTCAAGTAGTGTGTGCCCGTCTGTTGTGTGACTCTGGTAACTAGAGATCCCT
CAGACCCTTTTAGTCAGTGTGGAAAATCTCTAGCAGGGCCCGTTTAAACCCGCTGATCAGCCTCGACTGT
GCCTTCTAGTTGCCAGCCATCTGTTGTTTGCCCCTCCCCCGTGCCTTCCTTGACCCTGGAAGGTGCCACT
CCCACTGTCCTTTCCTAATAAAATGAGGAAATTGCATCGCATTGTCTGAGTAGGTGTCATTCTATTCTGG
GGGGTGGGGTGGGGCAGGACAGCAAGGGGGAGGATTGGGAAGACAATAGCAGGCATGCTGGGGATGCGGT
GGGCTCTATGGCTTCTGAGGCGGAAAGAACCAGCTGGGGCTCTAGGGGGTATCCCC
[124 nt withheld, positions 11986-12109]
C
[91 nt withheld, positions 12111-12201]
AGGGTGATGGTTCAC
